>Addgene plasmid #24562 | pRRL CAG NFlag BAF170 ires GFP | addgene partial sequence | sequence record 30528 | 24562 with mSmarcc2-rev (ctcaatttctgggcagagga)
GGAGGCATTATTCTGTACCAAGGACTTCTCAATGGTCATGAACATTTCCACATTGCGGTCCATGCGTGAT
GGATTCTGGAAATCGTAACGCCGCCATCCCTGGTCACTCTTGAATTTGTAGGCAGCTGCAAGAATATGGC
AGAGGGATCCTCCTGCTTTGAAATCTAGGAAACATTTGATCGGCAGTTTAGTAAGCGGTGCGTTGCTGAC
ATGTTTGCCAAAAACCTCTTCCTGAAACTGGAGCAACTGCACCACCAGGCTGGACAGAGACTTGTTGGTT
GGCGGTTCTGCTTGTATGTACTTCTTGTAGTTCTTGCCGAGCCAGAGCCGCACGTTGTCGAACTGGGTCA
CGGTGTCCGCGGCCTCGTAGTACTTCACGTTGGGGCCGCCGTCCTTCTTCCGCACCGCCTTATCGTCGTC
ATCCTTGTAATCCATGGTGGACCGGTGGATCCCCCTGGGGAGAGAGGTCGGTGATTCGGTCAACGAGGGA
GCCGACTGCCGACGTGCGCTCCGGCTAGAGCCGCCGGTCACACGCCAGAAGCCGAACCCCGCCCTGCCCC
GTCCCCCCCGAAGGCAGCCGTCCCCCCGCGGACAGCCCCGAGGCTGGAGAGGGAGAAGGGGACGGCGGCG
CGGCGACGCACGAAGGCCCTCCCCGCCCATTTCCTTCCTGCCGGCGCCGCACCGCTTCGCCCCGCGCCCG
CTAGAGGGGGTGCGGCGGCGCCTCCCAGATTTCGGCTCCGCACAGATTTGGGACAAAGGAAGTCCCTGCG
CCCTCTCGCACGATTACCATAAAAGGCAATGGCTGCGGCTCGCCGCGCCTCGACAGCCGCCGNCGCTCCG
GGGGCCGCCGCGCCCCTNCCCCGAGN
