>Addgene plasmid #24562 | pRRL CAG NFlag BAF170 ires GFP | addgene partial sequence | sequence record 30529 | 24562 with IRES-R
TATAGACAACGCACACCGGCCTTATTCCAAGCGGCTTCGGCCAGTAACGTTAGGGGGGGGGGAGGGAGAG
GGGCGGATCCCGGGCCCGCGGTACCGTCGACTGCAGTCACTGTGGAGGTGGCACAGGGGTGACTGTGCCT
GGGCTTGGAGCTGTGGGGTCTGGAGGCAGCGGGGTGCCTGGGTCCGCCACGCCTGGGTGCCCGCTGCCTG
GCACTGCCCCTGGCATCATTGAGGGAGGAGTTGGTTGGTTGGGGAACGGTGAGGGGCCATGGGGTCCAGG
GGGGGGTACCCCTGGGGGGACTGCCCCAGGCTGAGGGGCTCCAGCTTGTTGTGGCTGCTGTGGCCCTGCA
GTTGTCCCTGCCTGCCCAATCTGTTCAGAAGGGCCCAAGCTTCCAGGAGGGGCCCCACTGCCAGGAGGGG
CAGAAGCCACAGCGGCTGGAGGCACAGCTAGACCATGGACTGTAGGTGGTCCAGCAGCCCCGGTGGGAGG
TATGGGCTGGGAGCCTGGGGGCAAGGTTGGTGGCTGCTGCTGCTGCTGCTGGTGCATCTGCTGGAAGTGC
TGCTGCCGGGCCCTCATCTCTGCATACTTCAGCTGCTCCATGTGGAA
