[The description below was written by a language model from this plasmid's Addgene catalogue record.]
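Description:
pRRL CAG NFlag BAF170 ires GFP is a lentiviral transfer plasmid built on the pRRL-sin18PPT CAG-ires-GFP backbone (about 9.2 kb without insert). The backbone name points to a self-inactivating (SIN) design, in which the integrated provirus lacks LTR-driven transcription, and to a polypurine tract element of the kind included to improve transduction. The plasmid is propagated in E. coli under ampicillin selection and is recorded as low copy. No feature table accompanies the record, so details such as the bacterial origin, packaging signal and any post-transcriptional elements are not stated.

The payload is the mouse Smarcc2 coding sequence (BAF170, roughly 3.6 kb), encoding a core subunit of the BAF (mammalian SWI/SNF) ATP-dependent chromatin remodeling complex. It carries an N-terminal Flag epitope and was inserted between AgeI and PstI sites, both of which are retained. As the construct and backbone names indicate, expression is driven by the strong, broadly active CAG promoter. An IRES downstream of the insert allows GFP to be translated from the same bicistronic transcript, so GFP fluorescence marks transduced cells without being fused to BAF170.

The construct is suited to stable delivery and expression of tagged BAF170 in mammalian cells after packaging into lentiviral particles. The Flag tag allows detection or affinity purification of the protein and its associated complexes. The associated publication concerns esBAF, the embryonic stem cell form of the complex, and its role in self-renewal and pluripotency, which suggests use in studying how BAF subunit composition affects ES cells, although the record does not describe the specific experiments.
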