Addgene plasmid #24562: pRRL CAG NFlag BAF170 ires GFP
Depositing lab: Jerry Crabtree. Depositing organization: Stanford University. Publication: An embryonic stem cell chromatin remodeling complex, esBAF, is essential for embryonic stem cell self-renewal and pluripotency. Ho L, Ronan JL, Wu J, Staahl BT, Chen L, Kuo A, Lessard J, Nesvizhskii AI, Ranish J, Crabtree GR. Proc Natl Acad Sci U S A. 2009 Mar 31. 106(13):5181-6. 10.1073/pnas.0812889106 PubMed 19279220.
Backbone
  Vector backbone: pRRL-sin18PPT CAG-ires-GFP
  Backbone size w/o insert (bp): 9200
  Vector type: Lentiviral
Growth in bacteria
  Bacterial resistance: Ampicillin, 100 μg/mL
  Growth temperature: 37°C
  Growth strain: XL10 Gold
  Growth instructions: XL-10 Gold, Stratagene
  Copy number: Low Copy
Gene/Insert
  Gene/Insert name: BAF170 (alt name: smarcc2)
  Species: M. musculus (mouse)
  Insert size (bp): 3600
  GenBank ID: NM_001114097
  Entrez Gene: Smarcc2 (a.k.a. 5930405J04Rik)
  Tag / fusion protein: Flag (N terminal on insert)
  Cloning method: Restriction Enzyme; 5′ cloning site Age1 (not destroyed); 3′ cloning site Pst1 (not destroyed)
  Sequencing primers: 5′ gctaaccatgttcatgccttc
Terms and licenses: Academic/Nonprofit Terms; Industry Terms: Not Available to Industry
How to cite: pRRL CAG NFlag BAF170 ires GFP was a gift from Jerry Crabtree (Addgene plasmid # 24562 ; http://n2t.net/addgene:24562 ; RRID:Addgene_24562)
